Addgene plasmid #108744: pBW2611_pCAG-PV1-PYL-L1-iCre-257C-NLS-BGHpA
Purpose: Expresses aa257 to C-terminus of Cre recombinase fused to PYL CID
Depositing lab: Wilson Wong. Depositing organization: Boston University Main Campus. Publication: High-performance chemical- and light-inducible recombinases in mammalian cells and mice. Weinberg BH, Cho JH, Agarwal Y, Pham NTH, Caraballo LD, Walkosz M, Ortega C, Trexler M, Tague N, Law B, Benman WKJ, Letendre J, Beal J, Wong WW. Nat Commun. 2019 Oct 24;10(1):4845. doi: 10.1038/s41467-019-12800-7. PubMed 31649244.
Backbone
  Vector backbone: pCAGGS
  Vector type: Mammalian Expression, Cre/Lox, Synthetic Biology
Growth in bacteria
  Bacterial resistance: Ampicillin, 100 μg/mL
  Growth temperature: 37°C
  Growth strain: NEB Stable
  Copy number: High Copy
Gene/Insert
  Gene/Insert name: Cre recombinase fragment aa257 to C-terminus
  Species: Synthetic
  Promoter: pCAG
  Tag / fusion protein: PYL (N terminal on insert); NLS (C terminal on insert)
  Cloning method: Restriction Enzyme; 5′ cloning site KpnI (not destroyed); 3′ cloning site EcoRI (not destroyed)
Terms and licenses: Academic/Nonprofit Terms; Industry Terms: Not Available to Industry
Depositor comments: Please visit https://www.biorxiv.org/content/10.1101/747121v1 for bioRxiv preprint.
How to cite: pBW2611_pCAG-PV1-PYL-L1-iCre-257C-NLS-BGHpA was a gift from Wilson Wong (Addgene plasmid # 108744 ; http://n2t.net/addgene:108744 ; RRID:Addgene_108744)
