[The description below was written by a language model from this plasmid's Addgene catalogue record and pLannotate feature annotations shown in this document.]
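Description:
pBW2611_pCAG-PV1-PYL-L1-iCre-257C-NLS-BGHpA is a mammalian expression plasmid of about 6.1 kb built on the pCAGGS backbone. It encodes one half of a chemically inducible split Cre recombinase. It is maintained in E. coli through a high-copy ColE1/pUC-type origin and selected with ampicillin via the β-lactamase gene. The backbone also carries an SV40 origin of replication, an SV40 polyadenylation signal, and remnants of lac regulatory sequences and rabbit β-globin sequence inherited from pCAGGS. No mammalian selection marker is annotated.

The expression cassette is driven by the CAG promoter, which is made up of the CMV immediate-early enhancer, the chicken β-actin promoter and a chimeric β-actin/β-globin intron, giving strong, broadly active transcription. The open reading frame begins with a fragment of the Arabidopsis abscisic acid receptor PYL1, used here as a chemically induced dimerization (CID) domain. This is followed by a short linker region, part of which the annotation software matches to an HA-tag fragment. Next comes the C-terminal portion of Cre, from residue 257 to the end, and then a nuclear localization signal. Transcripts terminate at a bovine growth hormone polyadenylation signal, upstream of the residual β-globin poly(A) of the backbone.

On its own this Cre fragment should be inactive. It is intended to be co-expressed with a complementary N-terminal Cre fragment fused to a PYL binding partner, so that adding the dimerizing small molecule brings the halves together and restores loxP recombination. PYL1 is an abscisic acid receptor, so the inducer is presumably abscisic acid, but the record names neither the inducer nor the partner construct. The plasmid belongs to a toolkit of chemical- and light-inducible recombinases for controlling gene expression in mammalian cells and mice.
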