Features (pLannotate 1.2.2; 21 found; start..end, strand, type, name):
     46..62      -  protein_bind   lac operator: The lac repressor binds to the lac operator to inhibit transcription in E. coli. This inhibition can be relieved by adding lactose or isopropyl-β-D-thiogalactopyranoside (IPTG). lac repressor encoded by lacI
     70..100     -  promoter       lac promoter: promoter for the E. coli lac operon
    115..136     -  protein_bind   CAP binding site: CAP binding activates transcription in the presence of cAMP. E. coli catabolite activator protein
    149..188     -  CDS            lacI (fragment): lac repressor; lacI; The lac repressor binds to the lac operator to inhibit transcription in E. coli. This inhibition can be relieved by adding lactose or isopropyl-β-D-thiogalactopyranoside (IPTG).
    195..217     +  promoter       SV40 promoter (fragment): SV40 enhancer and early promoter
    221..355     +  rep_origin     SV40 ori: SV40 origin of replication
    375..509     +  polyA_signal   SV40 poly(A) signal: SV40 polyadenylation signal
    511..565     -  CDS            lacI (fragment): lac repressor; lacI; The lac repressor binds to the lac operator to inhibit transcription in E. coli. This inhibition can be relieved by adding lactose or isopropyl-β-D-thiogalactopyranoside (IPTG).
    748..1336    -  rep_origin     ori: high-copy-number ColE1/pMB1/pBR322/pUC origin of replication
   1507..2367    -  CDS            AmpR: β-lactamase; bla; confers resistance to ampicillin, carbenicillin, and related antibiotics
   2368..2472    -  promoter       AmpR promoter: bla
   2503..2882    +  enhancer       CMV enhancer: human cytomegalovirus immediate early enhancer
   2884..3159    +  promoter       chicken β-actin promoter: No description available
   3160..4175    +  intron         chimeric intron: chimera between introns from chicken β-actin and rabbit β-globin
   4319..4849    +  CDS            PYL1 (fragment): PYL1_ARATH - Also known as RCAR12. Experimental evidence at protein level: Swiss-Prot protein existence level 1. Receptor for abscisic acid (ABA) required for ABA-mediated responses such as stomatal closure and germination inhibition. Inhibits the activity of group-A protein phosphatases type 2C (PP2Cs) when activated by ABA (PubMed:19407143, PubMed:19855379, PubMed:19893533, PubMed:19898420, PubMed:23844015, PubMed:21658606). Can be activated by both (-)-ABA and (+)-ABA (PubMed:23844015). From Arabidopsis thaliana (Mouse-ear cress).
   4850..4877    +  CDS            3xHA (fragment): three tandem HA epitope tags
   4901..5179    +  CDS            cre (fragment): RECR_BPP1 - Experimental evidence at protein level: Swiss-Prot protein existence level 1. Catalyzes site-specific recombination between two 34-base- pair LOXP sites. Its role is to maintain the phage genome as a monomeric unit-copy plasmid in the lysogenic state. From Escherichia phage P1 (Bacteriophage P1).
   5210..5434    +  polyA_signal   bGH poly(A) signal: bovine growth hormone polyadenylation signal
   5438..5459    +  promoter       SV40 promoter (fragment): SV40 enhancer and early promoter
   5597..5668    +  CDS            HBB (fragment): HBB_PONPY - Experimental evidence at transcript level: Swiss-Prot protein existence level 2. Involved in oxygen transport from the lung to the various peripheral tissues. From Pongo pygmaeus (Bornean orangutan).
   5739..5794    +  polyA_signal   β-globin poly(A) signal: rabbit β-globin polyadenylation signal (Gil and Proudfoot, 1987)
>Addgene plasmid #108744 | pBW2611_pCAG-PV1-PYL-L1-iCre-257C-NLS-BGHpA | depositor full sequence | sequence record 205025 | Full Sequence
CCCAAGCTTGGCGTAATCATGGTCATAGCTGTTTCCTGTGTGAAATTGTTATCCGCTCACAATTCCACAC
AACATACGAGCCGGAAGCATAAAGTGTAAAGCCTGGGGTGCCTAATGAGTGAGCTAACTCACATTAATTG
CGTTGCGCTCACTGCCCGCTTTCCAGTCGGGAAACCTGTCGTGCCAGCGGATCCGCATCTCAATTAGTCA
GCAACCATAGTCCCGCCCCTAACTCCGCCCAGTTCCGCCCATTCTCCGCCCCATGGCTGACTAATTTTTT
TTATTTATGCAGAGGCCGAGGCCGCCTCGGCCTCTGAGCTATTCCAGAAGTAGTGAGGAGGCTTTTTTGG
AGGCCTAGGCTTTTGCAAAAAGCTAACTTGTTTATTGCAGCTTATAATGGTTACAAATAAAGCAATAGCA
TCACAAATTTCACAAATAAAGCATTTTTTTCACTGCATTCTAGTTGTGGTTTGTCCAAACTCATCAATGT
ATCTTATCATGTCTGGATCCGCTGCATTAATGAATCGGCCAACGCGCGGGGAGAGGCGGTTTGCGTATTG
GGCGCTCTTCCGCTTCCTCGCTCACTGACTCGCTGCGCTCGGTCGTTCGGCTGCGGCGAGCGGTATCAGC
TCACTCAAAGGCGGTAATACGGTTATCCACAGAATCAGGGGATAACGCAGGAAAGAACATGTGAGCAAAA
GGCCAGCAAAAGGCCAGGAACCGTAAAAAGGCCGCGTTGCTGGCGTTTTTCCATAGGCTCCGCCCCCCTG
ACGAGCATCACAAAAATCGACGCTCAAGTCAGAGGTGGCGAAACCCGACAGGACTATAAAGATACCAGGC
GTTTCCCCCTGGAAGCTCCCTCGTGCGCTCTCCTGTTCCGACCCTGCCGCTTACCGGATACCTGTCCGCC
TTTCTCCCTTCGGGAAGCGTGGCGCTTTCTCATAGCTCACGCTGTAGGTATCTCAGTTCGGTGTAGGTCG
TTCGCTCCAAGCTGGGCTGTGTGCACGAACCCCCCGTTCAGCCCGACCGCTGCGCCTTATCCGGTAACTA
TCGTCTTGAGTCCAACCCGGTAAGACACGACTTATCGCCACTGGCAGCAGCCACTGGTAACAGGATTAGC
AGAGCGAGGTATGTAGGCGGTGCTACAGAGTTCTTGAAGTGGTGGCCTAACTACGGCTACACTAGAAGAA
CAGTATTTGGTATCTGCGCTCTGCTGAAGCCAGTTACCTTCGGAAAAAGAGTTGGTAGCTCTTGATCCGG
CAAACAAACCACCGCTGGTAGCGGTGGTTTTTTTGTTTGCAAGCAGCAGATTACGCGCAGAAAAAAAGGA
TCTCAAGAAGATCCTTTGATCTTTTCTACGGGGTCTGACGCTCAGTGGAACGAAAACTCACGTTAAGGGA
TTTTGGTCATGAGATTATCAAAAAGGATCTTCACCTAGATCCTTTTAAATTAAAAATGAAGTTTTAAATC
AATCTAAAGTATATATGAGTAAACTTGGTCTGACAGTTACCAATGCTTAATCAGTGAGGCACCTATCTCA
GCGATCTGTCTATTTCGTTCATCCATAGTTGCCTGACTCCCCGTCGTGTAGATAACTACGATACGGGAGG
GCTTACCATCTGGCCCCAGTGCTGCAATGATACCGCGAGACCCACGCTCACCGGCTCCAGATTTATCAGC
AATAAACCAGCCAGCCGGAAGGGCCGAGCGCAGAAGTGGTCCTGCAACTTTATCCGCCTCCATCCAGTCT
ATTAATTGTTGCCGGGAAGCTAGAGTAAGTAGTTCGCCAGTTAATAGTTTGCGCAACGTTGTTGCCATTG
CTACAGGCATCGTGGTGTCACGCTCGTCGTTTGGTATGGCTTCATTCAGCTCCGGTTCCCAACGATCAAG
GCGAGTTACATGATCCCCCATGTTGTGCAAAAAAGCGGTTAGCTCCTTCGGTCCTCCGATCGTTGTCAGA
AGTAAGTTGGCCGCAGTGTTATCACTCATGGTTATGGCAGCACTGCATAATTCTCTTACTGTCATGCCAT
CCGTAAGATGCTTTTCTGTGACTGGTGAGTACTCAACCAAGTCATTCTGAGAATAGTGTATGCGGCGACC
GAGTTGCTCTTGCCCGGCGTCAATACGGGATAATACCGCGCCACATAGCAGAACTTTAAAAGTGCTCATC
ATTGGAAAACGTTCTTCGGGGCGAAAACTCTCAAGGATCTTACCGCTGTTGAGATCCAGTTCGATGTAAC
CCACTCGTGCACCCAACTGATCTTCAGCATCTTTTACTTTCACCAGCGTTTCTGGGTGAGCAAAAACAGG
AAGGCAAAATGCCGCAAAAAAGGGAATAAGGGCGACACGGAAATGTTGAATACTCATACTCTTCCTTTTT
CAATATTATTGAAGCATTTATCAGGGTTATTGTCTCATGAGCGGATACATATTTGAATGTATTTAGAAAA
ATAAACAAATAGGGGTTCCGCGCACATTTCCCCGAAAAGTGCCACCTGGGTCGACATTGATTATTGACTA
GTTATTAATAGTAATCAATTACGGGGTCATTAGTTCATAGCCCATATATGGAGTTCCGCGTTACATAACT
TACGGTAAATGGCCCGCCTGGCTGACCGCCCAACGACCCCCGCCCATTGACGTCAATAATGACGTATGTT
CCCATAGTAACGCCAATAGGGACTTTCCATTGACGTCAATGGGTGGAGTATTTACGGTAAACTGCCCACT
TGGCAGTACATCAAGTGTATCATATGCCAAGTACGCCCCCTATTGACGTCAATGACGGTAAATGGCCCGC
CTGGCATTATGCCCAGTACATGACCTTATGGGACTTTCCTACTTGGCAGTACATCTACGTATTAGTCATC
GCTATTACCATGGTCGAGGTGAGCCCCACGTTCTGCTTCACTCTCCCCATCTCCCCCCCCTCCCCACCCC
CAATTTTGTATTTATTTATTTTTTAATTATTTTGTGCAGCGATGGGGGCGGGGGGGGGGGGGGCGCGCGC
CAGGCGGGGCGGGGCGGGGCGAGGGGCGGGGCGGGGCGAGGCGGAAAGGTGCGGCGGCAGCCAATCAGAG
CGGCGCGCTCCGAAAGTTTCCTTTTATGGCGAGGCGGCGGCGGCGGCGGCCCTATAAAAAGCGAAGCGCG
CGGCGGGCGGGAGTCGCTGCGTTGCCTTCGCCCCGTGCCCCGCTCCGCGCCGCCTCGCGCCGCCCGCCCC
GGCTCTGACTGACCGCGTTACTCCCACAGGTGAGCGGGCGGGACGGCCCTTCTCCTCCGGGCTGTAATTA
GCGCTTGGTTTAATGACGGCTCGTTTCTTTTCTGTGGCTGCGTGAAAGCCTTAAAGGGCTCCGGGAGGGC
CCTTTGTGCGGGGGGGAGCGGCTCGGGGGGTGCGTGCGTGTGTGTGTGCGTGGGGAGCGCCGCGTGCGGC
TCCGCGCTGCCCGGCGGCTGTGAGCGCTGCGGGCGCGGCGCGGGGCTTTGTGCGCTCCGCAGTGTGCGCG
AGGGGAGCGCGGCCGGGGGCGGTGCCCCGCGGTGCGGGGGGGGCTGCGAGGGGAACAAAGGCTGCGTGCG
GGGTGTGTGCGTGGGGGGGTGAGCAGGGGGTGTGGGCGCGGCGGTCGGGCTGTAACCCCCCCCTGCACCC
CCCTCCCCGAGTTGCTGAGCACGGCCCGGCTTCGGGTGCGGGGCTCCGTACGGGGCGTGGCGCGGGGCTC
GCCGTGCCGGGCGGGGGGTGGCGGCAGGTGGGGGTGCCGGGCGGGGCGGGGCCGCCTCGGGCCGGGGAGG
GCTCGGGGGAGGGGCGCGGCGGCCCCCGGAGCGCCGGCGGCTGTCGAGGCGCGGCGAGCCGCAGCCATTG
CCTTTTATGGTAATCGTGCGAGAGGGCGCAGGGACTTCCTTTGTCCCAAATCTGTGCGGAGCCGAAATCT
GGGAGGCGCCGCCGCACCCCCTCTAGCGGGCGCGGGGCGAAGCGGTGCGGCGCCGGCAGGAAGGAAATGG
GCGGGGAGGGCCTTCGTGCGTCGCCGCGCCGCCGTCCCCTTCTCCCTCTCCAGCCTCGGGGCTGTCCGCG
GGGGGACGGCTGCCTTCGGGGGGGACGGGGCAGGGCGGGGTTCGGCTTCTGGCGTGTGACCGGCGGCTCT
AGAGCCTCTGCTAACCATGTTCATGCCTTCTTCTTTTTCCTACAGCTCCTGGGCAACGTGCTGGTTATTG
TGCTGTCTCATCATTTTGGCAAAGAATTGATTAATTCGAGCGAAGGCGCGCCCATTACTCGCATCCATTC
TCAGGCTGTCTCGTCTCGTCTCGCACGCGTGCCGCCACCATGGCGCCAACTCAAGACGAGTTCACCCAAC
TCTCCCAATCAATCGCCGAGTTCCACACGTACCAACTCGGTAACGGCCGTTGCTCATCTCTCCTAGCTCA
GCGAATCCACGCGCCGCCGGAAACAGTATGGTCCGTGGTGAGACGTTTCGATAGGCCACAGATTTACAAA
CACTTCATCAAAAGCTGTAACGTGAGTGAAGATTTCGAGATGCGAGTGGGATGCACGCGCGACGTGAACG
TGATAAGTGGATTACCGGCGAATACGTCTCGAGAGAGATTAGATCTGTTGGACGATGATCGGAGAGTGAC
TGGGTTTAGTATAACCGGTGGTGAACATAGGCTGAGGAATTATAAATCGGTTACGACGGTTCATAGATTT
GAGAAAGAAGAAGAAGAAGAAAGGATCTGGACCGTTGTTTTGGAATCTTATGTTGTTGATGTACCGGAAG
GTAATTCGGAGGAAGATACGAGATTGTTTGCTGATACGGTTATTAGATTGAATCTTCAGAAACTTGCTTC
GATCACTGAAGCTATGAACTACCCATACGATGTTCCAGATTACGCTTCCGGAGGGTCTGGCTCCGGATCA
AGTGGTGGCAGCGGTACCTCCACCCGGGCCCTGGAAGGGATCTTTGAGGCCACCCACCGCCTGATCTATG
GTGCCAAGGATGACTCTGGGCAGAGATACCTGGCCTGGTCTGGCCACTCTGCCAGAGTGGGTGCTGCCAG
GGACATGGCCAGGGCTGGTGTGTCCATCCCTGAAATCATGCAGGCTGGTGGCTGGACCAATGTGAACATT
GTGATGAACTACATCAGAAACCTGGACTCTGAGACTGGGGCCATGGTGAGGCTGCTCGAGGATGGGGACC
CCAAGAAAAAGCGGAAGGTGTGAGAATTCCTGTGCCTTCTAGTTGCCAGCCATCTGTTGTTTGCCCCTCC
CCCGTGCCTTCCTTGACCCTGGAAGGTGCCACTCCCACTGTCCTTTCCTAATAAAATGAGGAAATTGCAT
CGCATTGTCTGAGTAGGTGTCATTCTATTCTGGGGGGTGGGGTGGGGCAGGACAGCAAGGGGGAGGATTG
GGAAGACAATAGCAGGCATGCTGGGGATGCGGTGGGCTCTATGGCTTCTGAGGCGGAAAGAACCAGCTGG
GGCTCTAGGGGGTATCCCCACGCGCCCTGTAGCGTGTACCGCTGGGAGTTCGTAGACGGAAACAAACGCA
GAATCCAAGCGCGGCCGCCCAGGATACATAGATTACCACAACTCCGAGCCCTTCCACCGCTAGCGCACTC
CTCAGGTGCAGGCTGCCTATCAGAAGGTGGTGGCTGGTGTGGCCAATGCCCTGGCTCACAAATACCACTG
AGATCTTTTTCCCTCTGCCAAAAATTATGGGGACATCATGAAGCCCCTTGAGCATCTGACTTCTGGCTAA
TAAAGGAAATTTATTTTCATTGCAATAGTGTGTTGGAATTTTTTGTGTCTCTCACTCGGAAGGACATATG
GGAGGGCAAATCATTTAAAACATCAGAATGAGTATTTGGTTTAGAGTTTGGCAACATATGCCCATATGCT
GGCTGCCATGAACAAAGGTTGGCTATAAAGAGGTCATCAGTATATGAAACAGCCCCCTGCTGTCCATTCC
TTATTCCATAGAAAAGCCTTGACTTGAGGTTAGATTTTTTTTATATTTTGTTTTGTGTTATTTTTTTCTT
TAACATCCCTAAAATTTTCCTTACATGTTTTACTAGCCAGATTTTTCCTCCTCTCCTGACTACTCCCAGT
CATAGCTGTCCCTCTTCTCTTATGGAGATCCCTCGACCTGCAG
