>Addgene plasmid #108744 | pBW2611_pCAG-PV1-PYL-L1-iCre-257C-NLS-BGHpA | addgene partial sequence | sequence record 216312 | Addgene Partial NGS Result
TGCACCCCCCTCCCCGAGTTGCTGAGCACGGCCCGGCTTCGGGTGCGGGGCTCCGTACGGGGCGTGGCGC
GGGGCTCGCCGTGCCGGGCGGGGGGTGGCGGCAGGTGGGGGTGCCGGGCGGGGCGGGGCCGCCTCGGGCC
GGGGAGGGCTCGGGGGAGGGGCGCGGCGGCCCCCGGAGCGCCGGCGGCTGTCGAGGCGCGGCGAGCCGCA
GCCATTGCCTTTTATGGTAATCGTGCGAGAGGGCGCAGGGACTTCCTTTGTCCCAAATCTGTGCGGAGCC
GAAATCTGGGAGGCGCCGCCGCACCCCCTCTAGCGGGCGCGGGGCGAAGCGGTGCGGCGCCGGCAGGAAG
GAAATGGGCGGGGAGGGCCTTCGTGCGTCGCCGCGCCGCCGTCCCCTTCTCCCTCTCCAGCCTCGGGGCT
GTCCGCGGGGGGACGGCTGCCTTCGGGGGGGACGGGGCAGGGCGGGGTTCGGCTTCTGGCGTGTGACCGG
CGGCTCTAGAGCCTCTGCTAACCATGTTCATGCCTTCTTCTTTTTCCTACAGCTCCTGGGCAACGTGCTG
GTTATTGTGCTGTCTCATCATTTTGGCAAAGAATTGATTAATTCGAGCGAAGGCGCGCCCATTACTCGCA
TCCATTCTCAGGCTGTCTCGTCTCGTCTCGCACGCGTGCCGCCACCATGGCGCCAACTCAAGACGAGTTC
ACCCAACTCTCCCAATCAATCGCCGAGTTCCACACGTACCAACTCGGTAACGGCCGTTGCTCATCTCTCC
TAGCTCAGCGAATCCACGCGCCGCCGGAAACAGTATGGTCCGTGGTGAGACGTTTCGATAGGCCACAGAT
TTACAAACACTTCATCAAAAGCTGTAACGTGAGTGAAGATTTCGAGATGCGAGTGGGATGCACGCGCGAC
GTGAACGTGATAAGTGGATTACCGGCGAATACGTCTCGAGAGAGATTAGATCTGTTGGACGATGATCGGA
GAGTGACTGGGTTTAGTATAACCGGTGGTGAACATAGGCTGAGGAATTATAAATCGGTTACGACGGTTCA
TAGATTTGAGAAAGAAGAAGAAGAAGAAAGGATCTGGACCGTTGTTTTGGAATCTTATGTTGTTGATGTA
CCGGAAGGTAATTCGGAGGAAGATACGAGATTGTTTGCTGATACGGTTATTAGATTGAATCTTCAGAAAC
TTGCTTCGATCACTGAAGCTATGAACTACCCATACGATGTTCCAGATTACGCTTCCGGAGGGTCTGGCTC
CGGATCAAGTGGTGGCAGCGGTACCTCCACCCGGGCCCTGGAAGGGATCTTTGAGGCCACCCACCGCCTG
ATCTATGGTGCCAAGGATGACTCTGGGCAGAGATACCTGGCCTGGTCTGGCCACTCTGCCAGAGTGGGTG
CTGCCAGGGACATGGCCAGGGCTGGTGTGTCCATCCCTGAAATCATGCAGGCTGGTGGCTGGACCAATGT
GAACATTGTGATGAACTACATCAGAAACCTGGACTCTGAGACTGGGGCCATGGTGAGGCTGCTCGAGGAT
GGGGACCCCAAGAAAAAGCGGAAGGTGTGAGAATTCCTGTGCCTTCTAGTTGCCAGCCATCTGTTGTTTG
CCCCTCCCCCGTGCCTTCCTTGACCCTGGAAGGTGCCACTCCCACTGTCCTTTCCTAATAAAATGAGGAA
ATTGCATCGCATTGTCTGAGTAGGTGTCATTCTATTCTGGGGGGTGGGGTGGGGCAGGACAGCAAGGGGG
AGGATTGGGAAGACAATAGCAGGCATGCTGGGGATGCGGTGGGCTCTATGGCTTCTGAGGCGGAAAGAAC
CAGCTGGGGCTCTAGGGGGTATCCCCACGCGCCCTGTAGCGTGTACCGCTGGGAGTTCGTAGACGGAAAC
AAACGCAGAATCCAAGCGCGGCCGCCCAGGATACATAGATTACCACAACTCCGAGCCCTTCCACCGCTAG
CGCACTCCTCAGGTGCAGGCTGCCTATCAGAAGGTGGTGGCTGGTGTGGCCAATGCCCTGGCTCACAAAT
ACCACTGAGATCTTTTTCCCTCTGCCAAAAATTATGGGGACATCATGAAGCCCCTTGAGCATCTGACTTC
TGGCTAATAAAGGAAATTTATTTTCATTGCAATAGTGTGTTGGAATTTTTTGTGTCTCTCACTCGGAAGG
ACATATGGGAGGGCAAATCATTTAAAACATCAGAATGAGTATTTGGTTTAGAGTTTGGCAACATATGCCC
ATATGCTGGCTGCCATGAACAAAGGTTGGCTATAAAGAGGTCATCAGTATATGAAACAGCCCCCTGCTGT
CCATTCCTTATTCCATAGAAAAGCCTTGACTTGAGGTTAGATTTTTTTTATATTTTGTTTTGTGTTATTT
TTTTCTTTAACATCCCTAAAATTTTTCTTACATGTTTTACTAGCCAGATTTTTCCTCCTCTCCTGACTAC
TCCCAGTCATAGCTGTCCCTCTTCTCTTATGGAGATCCCTCGACCTGCAGCCCAAGCTTGGCGTAATCAT
GGTCATAGCTGTTTCCTGTGTGAAATTGTTATCCGCTCACAATTCCACACAACATACGAGCCGGAAGCAT
AAAGTGTAAAGCCTGGGGTGCCTAATGAGTGAGCTAACTCACATTAATTGCGTTGCGCTCACTGCCCGCT
TTCCAGTCGGGAAACCTGTCGTGCCAGCGGATCCGCATCTCAATTAGTCAGCAACCATAGTCCCGCCCCT
AACTCCGCCCAGTTCCGCCCATTCTCCGCCCCATGGCTGACTAATTTTTTTTATTTATGCAGAGGCCGAG
GCCGCCTCGGCCTCTGAGCTATTCCAGAAGTAGTGAGGAGGCTTTTTTGGAGGCCTAGGCTTTTGCAAAA
AGCTAACTTGTTTATTGCAGCTTATAATGGTTACAAATAAAGCAATAGCATCACAAATTTCACAAATAAA
GCATTTTTTTCACTGCATTCTAGTTGTGGTTTGTCCAAACTCATCAATGTATCTTATCATGTCTGGATCC
GCTGCATTAATGAATCGGCCAACGCGCGGGGAGAGGCGGTTTGCGTATTGGGCGCTCTTCCGCTTCCTCG
CTCACTGACTCGCTGCGCTCGGTCGTTCGGCTGCGGCGAGCGGTATCAGCTCACTCAAAGGCGGTAATAC
GGTTATCCACAGAATCAGGGGATAACGCAGGAAAGAACATGTGAGCAAAAGGCCAGCAAAAGGCCAGGAA
CCGTAAAAAGGCCGCGTTGCTGGCGTTTTTCCATAGGCTCCGCCCCCCTGACGAGCATCACAAAAATCGA
CGCTCAAGTCAGAGGTGGCGAAACCCGACAGGACTATAAAGATACCAGGCGTTTCCCCCTGGAAGCTCCC
TCGTGCGCTCTCCTGTTCCGACCCTGCCGCTTACCGGATACCTGTCCGCCTTTCTCCCTTCGGGAAGCGT
GGCGCTTTCTCATAGCTCACGCTGTAGGTATCTCAGTTCGGTGTAGGTCGTTCGCTCCAAGCTGGGCTGT
GTGCACGAACCCCCCGTTCAGCCCGACCGCTGCGCCTTATCCGGTAACTATCGTCTTGAGTCCAACCCGG
TAAGACACGACTTATCGCCACTGGCAGCAGCCACTGGTAACAGGATTAGCAGAGCGAGGTATGTAGGCGG
TGCTACAGAGTTCTTGAAGTGGTGGCCTAACTACGGCTACACTAGAAGAACAGTATTTGGTATCTGCGCT
CTGCTGAAGCCAGTTACCTTCGGAAAAAGAGTTGGTAGCTCTTGATCCGGCAAACAAACCACCGCTGGTA
GCGGTGGTTTTTTTGTTTGCAAGCAGCAGATTACGCGCAGAAAAAAAGGATCTCAAGAAGATCCTTTGAT
CTTTTCTACGGGGTCTGACGCTCAGTGGAACGAAAACTCACGTTAAGGGATTTTGGTCATGAGATTATCA
AAAAGGATCTTCACCTAGATCCTTTTAAATTAAAAATGAAGTTTTAAATCAATCTAAAGTATATATGAGT
AAACTTGGTCTGACAGTTACCAATGCTTAATCAGTGAGGCACCTATCTCAGCGATCTGTCTATTTCGTTC
ATCCATAGTTGCCTGACTCCCCGTCGTGTAGATAACTACGATACGGGAGGGCTTACCATCTGGCCCCAGT
GCTGCAATGATACCGCGAGACCCACGCTCACCGGCTCCAGATTTATCAGCAATAAACCAGCCAGCCGGAA
GGGCCGAGCGCAGAAGTGGTCCTGCAACTTTATCCGCCTCCATCCAGTCTATTAATTGTTGCCGGGAAGC
TAGAGTAAGTAGTTCGCCAGTTAATAGTTTGCGCAACGTTGTTGCCATTGCTACAGGCATCGTGGTGTCA
CGCTCGTCGTTTGGTATGGCTTCATTCAGCTCCGGTTCCCAACGATCAAGGCGAGTTACATGATCCCCCA
TGTTGTGCAAAAAAGCGGTTAGCTCCTTCGGTCCTCCGATCGTTGTCAGAAGTAAGTTGGCCGCAGTGTT
ATCACTCATGGTTATGGCAGCACTGCATAATTCTCTTACTGTCATGCCATCCGTAAGATGCTTTTCTGTG
ACTGGTGAGTACTCAACCAAGTCATTCTGAGAATAGTGTATGCGGCGACCGAGTTGCTCTTGCCCGGCGT
CAATACGGGATAATACCGCGCCACATAGCAGAACTTTAAAAGTGCTCATCATTGGAAAACGTTCTTCGGG
GCGAAAACTCTCAAGGATCTTACCGCTGTTGAGATCCAGTTCGATGTAACCCACTCGTGCACCCAACTGA
TCTTCAGCATCTTTTACTTTCACCAGCGTTTCTGGGTGAGCAAAAACAGGAAGGCAAAATGCCGCAAAAA
AGGGAATAAGGGCGACACGGAAATGTTGAATACTCATACTCTTCCTTTTTCAATATTATTGAAGCATTTA
TCAGGGTTATTGTCTCATGAGCGGATACATATTTGAATGTATTTAGAAAAATAAACAAATAGGGGTTCCG
CGCACATTTCCCCGAAAAGTGCCACCTGGGTCGACATTGATTATTGACTAGTTATTAATAGTAATCAATT
ACGGGGTCATTAGTTCATAGCCCATATATGGAGTTCCGCGTTACATAACTTACGGTAAATGGCCCGCCTG
GCTGACCGCCCAACGACCCCCGCCCATTGACGTCAATAATGACGTATGTTCCCATAGTAACGCCAATAGG
GACTTTCCATTGACGTCAATGGGTGGAGTATTTACGGTAAACTGCCCACTTGGCAGTACATCAAGTGTAT
CATATGCCAAGTACGCCCCCTATTGACGTCAATGACGGTAAATGGCCCGCCTGGCATTATGCCCAGTACA
TGACCTTATGGGACTTTCCTACTTGGCAGTACATCTACGTATTAGTCATCGCTATTACCATGGTCGAGGT
GAGCCCCACGTTCTGCTTCACTCTCCCCATCTCCCCCCCCTCCCCACCCCCAATTTTGTATTTATTTATT
TTTTAATTATTTTGTGCAGCGATGGGGGCGGGGGGGGGGGG
